Addgene plasmid #46931: pCMV4a-hFJX1-Flag
Purpose: expression of human FJX1-FLAG in mammalian cells
Depositing lab: R.D. Beauchamp & Natasha Deane. Depositing organization: Vanderbilt University.
Backbone
  Vector backbone: pCMV-Tag 4A
  Backbone manufacturer: Stratagene
  Backbone size w/o insert (bp): 4300
  Total vector size (bp): 5800
  Vector type: Mammalian Expression
  Selectable markers: Neomycin (select with G418)
Growth in bacteria
  Bacterial resistance: Kanamycin, 50 μg/mL
  Growth temperature: 37°C
  Growth strain: DH5alpha
  Copy number: Unknown
Gene/Insert
  Gene/Insert name: FJX1 (alt name: four jointed box 1)
  Species: H. sapiens (human)
  Insert size (bp): 1500
  Entrez Gene: FJX1
  Promoter: CMV
  Tag / fusion protein: FLAG (C terminal on backbone)
  Cloning method: Restriction Enzyme; 5′ cloning site EcoRI (not destroyed); 3′ cloning site XhoI (not destroyed)
  Sequencing primers: 5′ CMV-F; 3′ T7
Terms and licenses: Academic/Nonprofit Terms; Industry Terms: Not Available to Industry
How to cite: pCMV4a-hFJX1-Flag was a gift from R.D. Beauchamp & Natasha Deane (Addgene plasmid # 46931 ; http://n2t.net/addgene:46931 ; RRID:Addgene_46931)
