[The description below was written by a language model from this plasmid's Addgene catalogue record.]
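Description:
pCMV4a-hFJX1-Flag is a mammalian expression plasmid built on the Stratagene pCMV-Tag 4A backbone, designed to produce human FJX1 (four jointed box 1) carrying a C-terminal FLAG epitope. The backbone is about 4.3 kb and the insert about 1.5 kb, for a total of roughly 5.8 kb. The plasmid is propagated in E. coli under kanamycin selection. In mammalian cells the neomycin resistance marker allows G418 selection, so the construct can be used for stable line generation as well as transient transfection. The copy number is recorded as unknown, and no feature table is provided, so the origin of replication and other backbone elements are not explicitly documented here.

The human FJX1 coding sequence was inserted by restriction cloning between EcoRI at the 5′ end and XhoI at the 3′ end, and both sites remain intact, so the insert can be excised or transferred. Transcription is driven by the CMV promoter, a strong constitutive viral promoter that is active in a wide range of mammalian cell types. The FLAG tag is supplied by the backbone downstream of the cloning site, which means the insert must be in frame with it and lack its own stop codon for the fusion to be made. The short FLAG epitope allows the protein to be detected or purified with anti-FLAG antibodies, for example by western blotting, immunoprecipitation or immunofluorescence, without needing an FJX1-specific reagent. The insert can be checked by sequencing from the CMV forward and T7 primer sites that flank it. The stated purpose is simply expression of FJX1-FLAG in mammalian cells, and the record does not describe any more specific experimental application.
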