>Addgene plasmid #46931 | pCMV4a-hFJX1-Flag | addgene partial sequence | sequence record 67982 | T7 5'-TAATACGACTCACTATAGGG-3'
TTAAGGTACCGGGCCCTACTTATCGTCGTCATCCTTGTAATCCTCGAGAGTCCCAGACCGGCGGCCGTAC
TTGGCCTTACAGTGCAAAATGTGCTTGGCGAGGAAGTCGAGGCGGCGCTGTAGCAGCTGAGCGTGGGGGT
CTGCAAGGGCGGCCAGCTCGGGGAAGCGAGGCTCGTGGCGCCGGTAGAGGCGCAGCAGCCGGGCCGCGGC
GTCCTGTCCGCGGTGCAGCTCCAGGACGCGCCGCGCGGTCCGCTCGCGGAACACGCACACTGACTGCAAC
AGCGGCTCGTTATACTTGTCCCACATGCCTGCTACCCGGTAGCCGTGCACCAAGCCCGCCTCATTGTCCA
GAAAGACCAGCGCCCCGCCCGGACCGCGGTGCAGGTTGCTGGTGGCACGCTGCATGACGCGCGGGTCCCA
CTGCAGGCTGAAGAGGTTGCTTACGAGCCGGTCGAAGTTGGCCGTCAGGTAGTCGAAAAGGATTAAGTCG
GTCCATTGTACTAGGTCCACCAGCTCCGCCTGGCTGAGGTTGGCCAGCTCACCCCCGGCATCCCGGAGGG
GGCGCAGACGGCCGTCCTCCGAGCGCCAGGGCGCGGGCACCACCACGTCCGTGAGGTTGGGCAGCCAGCG
TGTCAGGCTCACCACGCTGCCCTCGGTCCAGTGCGCAGCGCGCAGCTCCTCCTGCACCTGCGCCCACTGC
GCGCCCCGAGCCTCCACCCGAGCCAGTGCCAGCGGCGGCACGTGGCGCTGGAGGCCCAGCAGGCGCGCCA
GATAGTAAGACAGGGCCTCGCCCTGAATCTGCTCCG
